>Addgene plasmid #103880 | aLL-EGFP | addgene full sequence | sequence record 199436 | Addgene NGS Result
GTGGTGGTGGCAAGGACTGAGCGGCCGCCACTGTGCTGGATATCTGCAGAATTCCACCACACTGGACTAG
TGGATCCGAGCTCGGTACCAAGCTTAAGTTTAAACCGCTGATCAGCCTCGACTGTGCCTTCTAGTTGCCA
GCCATCTGTTGTTTGCCCCTCCCCCGTGCCTTCCTTGACCCTGGAAGGTGCCACTCCCACTGTCCTTTCC
TAATAAAATGAGGAAATTGCATCGCATTGTCTGAGTAGGTGTCATTCTATTCTGGGGGGTGGGGTGGGGC
AGGACAGCAAGGGGGAGGATTGGGAAGACAATAGCAGGCATGCTGGGGATGCGGTGGGCTCTATGGCTTC
TGAGGCGGAAAGAACCAGCTGGGGCTCTAGGGGGTATCCCC
[124 nt withheld, positions 392-515]
C
[91 nt withheld, positions 517-607]
A
[49 nt withheld, positions 609-657]
CCTTTGACGTTGGAGTCCACGTTCTTT
[37 nt withheld, positions 685-721]
ACCCTATCTCGGTCTATTCTTTTGATTTATAAGGGATTTTGCCGATTTCGGCCTATTGGTTAAAAAATGA
GCTGATTTAACAAAAATTTAACGCGAATTAATTCTGTGGAATGTGTGTCAGTTAGGGTGTGGAAAGTCCC
CAGGCTCCCCAGCAGGCAGAAGTATGCAAAGCATGCATCTCAATTAGTCAGCAACCAGGTGTGGAAAGTC
CCCAGGCTCCCCAGCAGGCAGAAGTATGCAAAGCATGCATCTCAATTAGTCAGCAACCATAGTCCCGCCC
CTAACTCCGCCCATCCCGCCCCTAACTCCGCCCAGTTCCGCCCATTCTCCGCCCCATGGCTGACTAATTT
TTTTTATTTATGCAGAGGCCGAGGCCGCCTCTGCCTCTGAGCTATTCCAGAAGTAGTGAGGAGGCTTTTT
TGGAGGCCTAGGCTTTTGCAAAAAGCTCCCGGGAGCTTGTATATCCATTTTCGGATCTGATCAGCACGTG
ATGAAAAAGCCTGAACTCACCGCGACGTCTGTCGAGAAGTTTCTGATCGAAAAGTTCGACAGCGTCTCCG
ACCTGATGCAGCTCTCGGAGGGCGAAGAATCTCGTGCTTTCAGCTTCGATGTAGGAGGGCGTGGATATGT
CCTGCGGGTAAATAGCTGCGCCGATGGTTTCTACAAAGATCGTTATGTTTATCGGCACTTTGCATCGGCC
GCGCTCCCGATTCCGGAAGTGCTTGACATTGGGGAATTCAGCGAGAGCCTGACCTATTGCATCTCCCGCC
GTGCACAGGGTGTCACGTTGCAAGACCTGCCTGAAACCGAACTGCCCGCTGTTCTGCAGCCGGTCGCGGA
GGCCATGGATGCGATCGCTGCGGCCGATCTTAGCCAGACGAGCGGGTTCGGCCCATTCGGACCGCAAGGA
ATCGGTCAATACACTACATGGCGTGATTTCATATGCGCGATTGCTGATCCCCATGTGTATCACTGGCAAA
CTGTGATGGACGACACCGTCAGTGCGTCCGTCGCGCAGGCTCTCGATGAGCTGATGCTTTGGGCCGAGGA
CTGCCCCGAAGTCCGGCACCTCGTGCACGCGGATTTCGGCTCCAACAATGTCCTGACGGACAATGGCCGC
ATAACAGCGGTCATTGACTGGAGCGAGGCGATGTTCGGGGATTCCCAATACGAGGTCGCCAACATCTTCT
TCTGGAGGCCGTGGTTGGCTTGTATGGAGCAGCAGACGCGCTACTTCGAGCGGAGGCATCCGGAGCTTGC
AGGATCGCCGCGGCTCCGGGCGTATATGCTCCGCATTGGTCTTGACCAACTCTATCAGAGCTTGGTTGAC
GGCAATTTCGATGATGCAGCTTGGGCGCAGGGTCGATGCGACGCAATCGTCCGATCCGGAGCCGGGACTG
TCGGGCGTACACAAATCGCCCGCAGAAGCGCGGCCGTCTGGACCGATGGCTGTGTAGAAGTACTCGCCGA
TAGTGGAAACCGACGCCCCAGCACTCGTCCGAGGGCAAAGGAATAGCACGTGCTACGAGATTTCGATTCC
ACCGCCGCCTTCTATGAAAGGTTGGGCTTCGGAATCGTTTTCCGGGACGCCGGCTGGATGATCCTCCAGC
GCGGGGATCTCATGCTGGAGTTCTTCGCCCACCCCAACTTGTTTATTGCAGCTTATAATGGTTACAAATA
AAGCAATAGCATCACAAATTTCACAAATAAAGCATTTTTTTCACTGCATTCTAGTTGTGGTTTGTCCAAA
CTCATCAATGTATCTTATCATGTCTGTATACCGTCGACCTCTAGCTAGAGCTTGGCGTAATCATGGTCAT
AGCTGTTTCCTGTGTGAAATTGTTATCCGCTCACAATTCCACACAACATACGAGCCGGAAGCATAAAGTG
TAAAGCCTGGGGTGCCTAATGAGTGAGCTAACTCACATTAATTGCGTTGCGCTCACTGCCCGCTTTCCAG
TCGGGAAACCTGTCGTGCCAGCTGCATTAATGAATCGGCCAACGCGCGGGGAGAGGCGGTTTGCGTATTG
GGCGCTCTTCCGCTTCCTCGCTCACTGACTCGCTGCGCTCGGTCGTTCGGCTGCGGCGAGCGGTATCAGC
TCACTCAAAGGCGGTAATACGGTTATCCACAGAATCAGGGGATAACGCAGGAAAGAACATGTGAGCAAAA
GGCCAGCAAAAGGCCAGGAACCGTAAAAAGGCCGCGTTGCTGGCGTTTTTCCATAGGCTCCGCCCCCCTG
ACGAGCATCACAAAAATCGACGCTCAAGTCAGAGGTGGCGAAACCCGACAGGACTATAAAGATACCAGGC
GTTTCCCCCTGGAAGCTCCCTCGTGCGCTCTCCTGTTCCGACCCTGCCGCTTACCGGATACCTGTCCGCC
TTTCTCCCTTCGGGAAGCGTGGCGCTTTCTCATAGCTCACGCTGTAGGTATCTCAGTTCGGTGTAGGTCG
TTCGCTCCAAGCTGGGCTGTGTGCACGAACCCCCCGTTCAGCCCGACCGCTGCGCCTTATCCGGTAACTA
TCGTCTTGAGTCCAACCCGGTAAGACACGACTTATCGCCACTGGCAGCAGCCACTGGTAACAGGATTAGC
AGAGCGAGGTATGTAGGCGGTGCTACAGAGTTCTTGAAGTGGTGGCCTAACTACGGCTACACTAGAAGAA
CAGTATTTGGTATCTGCGCTCTGCTGAAGCCAGTTACCTTCGGAAAAAGAGTTGGTAGCTCTTGATCCGG
CAAACAAACCACCGCTGGTAGCGGTGGTTTTTTTGTTTGCAAGCAGCAGATTACGCGCAGAAAAAAAGGA
TCTCAAGAAGATCCTTTGATCTTTTCTACGGGGTCTGACGCTCAGTGGAACGAAAACTCACGTTAAGGGA
TTTTGGTCATGAGATTATCAAAAAGGATCTTCACCTAGATCCTTTTAAATTAAAAATGAAGTTTTAAATC
AATCTAAAGTATATATGAGTAAACTTGGTCTGACAGTTACCAATGCTTAATCAGTGAGGCACCTATCTCA
GCGATCTGTCTATTTCGTTCATCCATAGTTGCCTGACTCCCCGTCGTGTAGATAACTACGATACGGGAGG
GCTTACCATCTGGCCCCAGTGCTGCAATGATACCGCGAGACCCACGCTCACCGGCTCCAGATTTATCAGC
AATAAACCAGCCAGCCGGAAGGGCCGAGCGCAGAAGTGGTCCTGCAACTTTATCCGCCTCCATCCAGTCT
ATTAATTGTTGCCGGGAAGCTAGAGTAAGTAGTTCGCCAGTTAATAGTTTGCGCAACGTTGTTGCCATTG
CTACAGGCATCGTGGTGTCACGCTCGTCGTTTGGTATGGCTTCATTCAGCTCCGGTTCCCAACGATCAAG
GCGAGTTACATGATCCCCCATGTTGTGCAAAAAAGCGGTTAGCTCCTTCGGTCCTCCGATCGTTGTCAGA
AGTAAGTTGGCCGCAGTGTTATCACTCATGGTTATGGCAGCACTGCATAATTCTCTTACTGTCATGCCAT
CCGTAAGATGCTTTTCTGTGACTGGTGAGTACTCAACCAAGTCATTCTGAGAATAGTGTATGCGGCGACC
GAGTTGCTCTTGCCCGGCGTCAATACGGGATAATACCGCGCCACATAGCAGAACTTTAAAAGTGCTCATC
ATTGGAAAACGTTCTTCGGGGCGAAAACTCTCAAGGATCTTACCGCTGTTGAGATCCAGTTCGATGTAAC
CCACTCGTGCACCCAACTGATCTTCAGCATCTTTTACTTTCACCAGCGTTTCTGGGTGAGCAAAAACAGG
AAGGCAAAATGCCGCAAAAAAGGGAATAAGGGCGACACGGAAATGTTGAATACTCATACTCTTCCTTTTT
CAATATTATTGAAGCATTTATCAGGGTTATTGTCTCATGAGCGGATACATATTTGAATGTATTTAGAAAA
ATAAACAAATAGGGGTTCCGCGCACATTTCCCCGAAAAGTGCCACCTGACGTCGACGGATCGGGAGATCT
CCCGATCCCCTATGGTGCACTCTCAGTACAATCTGCTCTGATGCCGCATAGTTAAGCCAGTATCTGCTCC
CTGCTTGTGTGTTGGAGGTCGCTGAGTAGTGCGCGAGCAAAATTTAAGCTACAACAAGGCAAGGCTTGAC
CGACAATTGCATGAAGAATCTGCTTAGGGTTAGGCGTTTTGCGCTGCTTCGCGATGTACGGGCCAGATAT
ACGCGTTGACATTGATTATTGACTAGTTATTAATAGTAATCAATTACGGGGTCATTAGTTCATAGCCCAT
ATATGGAGTTCCGCGTTACATAACTTACGGTAAATGGCCCGCCTGGCTGACCGCCCAACGACCCCCGCCC
ATTGACGTCAATAATGACGTATGTTCCCATAGTAACGCCAATAGGGACTTTCCATTGACGTCAATGGGTG
GAGTATTTACGGTAAACTGCCCACTTGGCAGTACATCAAGTGTATCATATGCCAAGTACGCCCCCTATTG
ACGTCAATGACGGTAAATGGCCCGCCTGGCATTATGCCCAGTACATGACCTTATGGGACTTTCCTACTTG
GCAGTACATCTACGTATTAGTCATCGCTATTACCATGGTGATGCGGTTTTGGCAGTACATCAATGGGCGT
GGATAGCGGTTTGACTCACGGGGATTTCCAAGTCTCCACCCCATTGACGTCAATGGGAGTTTGTTTTGGC
ACCAAAATCAACGGGACTTTCCAAAATGTCGTAACAACTCCGCCCCATTGACGCAAATGGGCGGTAGGCG
TGTACGGTGGGAGGTCTATATAAGCAGAGCTCTCTGGCTAACTAGAGAACCCACTGCTTACTGGCTTATC
GAAATTAATACGACTCACTATAGGGAGACCCAAGCTGGCTAGCGTTTAAACGGGCCCTCTAGAGCCACCA
TGAAGGATTCCTGCATCACTGTGATGGCCATGGCGCTGCTGTCTGGGTTCTTTTTCTTCGCGCCGGCCTC
GAGCTACAACCTGGACGTGCGGGGCGCGCGGAGCTTCTCCCCACCGCGCGCCGGGAGGCACTTTGGATAC
CGCGTCCTGCAGGTCGGAAACGGGGTCATCGTGGGAGCTCCAGGGGAGGGGAACAGCACAGGAAGCCTCT
ATCAGTGCCAGTCGGGCACAGGACACTGCCTGCCAGTCACCCTGAGAGGTTCCAACTATACCTCCAAGTA
CTTGGGAATGACCTTGGCAACAGACCCCACAGATGGAAGCATTTTGGCCTGTGACCCTGGGCTGTCTCGA
ACGTGTGACCAGAACACCTATCTGAGTGGCCTGTGTTACCTCTTCCGCCAGAATCTGCAGGGTCCCATGC
TGCAGGGGCGCCCTGGTTTTCAGGAATGTATCAAGGGCAACGTAGACCTGGTATTTCTGTTTGATGGTTC
GATGAGCTTGCAGCCAGATGAATTTCAGAAAATTCTGGACTTCATGAAGGATGTGATGAAGAAACTCAGC
AACACTTCGTACCAGTTTGCTGCTGTTCAGTTTTCCACAAGCTACAAAACAGAATTTGATTTCTCAGATT
ATGTTAAATGGAAGGACCCTGATGCTCTGCTGAAGCATGTAAAGCACATGTTGCTGTTGACCAATACCTT
TGGTGCCATCAATTATGTCGCGACAGAGGTGTTCCGGGAGGAGCTGGGGGCCCGGCCAGATGCCACCAAA
GTGCTTATCATCATCACGGATGGGGAGGCCACTGACAGTGGCAACATCGATGCGGCCAAAGACATCATCC
GCTACATCATCGGGATTGGAAAGCATTTTCAGACCAAGGAGAGTCAGGAGACCCTCCACAAATTTGCATC
AAAACCCGCGAGCGAGTTTGTGAAAATTCTGGACACATTTGAGAAGCTGAAAGATCTATTCACTGAGCTG
CAGAAGAAGATCTATGTCATTGAGGGCACAAGCAAACAGGACCTGACTTCCTTCAACATGGAGCTGTCCT
CCAGCGGCATCAGTGCTGACCTCAGCAGGGGCCATGCAGTCGTGGGGGCAGTAGGAGCCAAGGACTGGGC
TGGGGGCTTTCTTGACCTGAAGGCAGACCTGCAGGATGACACATTTATTGGGAATGAACCATTGACACCA
GAAGTGAGAGCAGGCTATTTGGGTTACACCGTGACCTGGCTGCCCTCCCGGCAAAAGACTTCGTTGCTGG
CCTCGGGAGCCCCTCGATACCAGCACATGGGCCGAGTGCTGCTGTTCCAAGAGCCACAGGGCTCTGGATC
TGGCATGGTGAGCAAGGGCGAGGAGCTGTTCACCGGGGTGGTGCCCATCCTGGTCGAGCTGGACGGCGAC
GTAAACGGCCACAAGTTCAGCGTGTCCGGCGAGGGCGAGGGCGATGCCACCTACGGCAAGCTGACCCTGA
AGTTCATCTGCACCACCGGCAAGCTGCCCGTGCCCTGGCCCACCCTCGTGACCACCCTGACCTACGGCGT
GCAGTGCTTCAGCCGCTACCCCGACCACATGAAGCAGCACGACTTCTTCAAGTCCGCCATGCCCGAAGGC
TACGTCCAGGAGCGCACCATCTTCTTCAAGGACGACGGCAACTACAAGACCCGCGCCGAGGTGAAGTTCG
AGGGCGACACCCTGGTGAACCGCATCGAGCTGAAGGGCATCGACTTCAAGGAGGACGGCAACATCCTGGG
GCACAAGCTGGAGTACAACTACAACAGCCACAACGTCTATATCATGGCCGACAAGCAGAAGAACGGCATC
AAGGTGAACTTCAAGATCCGCCACAACATCGAGGACGGCAGCGTGCAGCTCGCCGACCACTACCAGCAGA
ACACCCCCATCGGCGACGGCCCCGTGCTGCTGCCCGACAACCACTACCTGAGCACCCAGTCCAAGCTGAG
CAAAGACCCCAACGAGAAGCGCGATCACATGGTCCTGCTGGAGTTCGTGACCGCCGCCGGGATCACTCTC
GGCATGGACGAGCTGTACAAGGGCTCAGGCAGCGGAGGACACTGGAGCCAGGTCCAGACAATCCATGGGA
CCCAGATTGGCTCTTATTTCGGTGGGGAGCTGTGTGGCGTCGACGTGGACCAAGATGGGGAGACAGAGCT
GCTGCTGATTGGTGCCCCACTGTTCTATGGGGAGCAGAGAGGAGGCCGGGTGTTTATCTACCAGAGAAGA
CAGTTGGGGTTTGAAGAAGTCTCAGAGCTGCAGGGGGACCCCGGCTACCCACTCGGGCGGTTTGGAGAAG
CCATCACTGCTCTGACAGACATCAACGGCGATGGGCTGGTAGACGTGGCTGTGGGGGCCCCTCTGGAGGA
GCAGGGGGCTGTGTACATCTTCAATGGGAGGCACGGGGGGCTTAGTCCCCAGCCAAGTCAGCGGATAGAA
GGGACCCAAGTGCTCTCAGGAATTCAGTGGTTTGGACGCTCCATCCATGGGGTGAAGGACCTTGAAGGGG
ATGGCTTGGCAGATGTGGCTGTGGGGGCTGAGAGCCAGATGATCGTGCTGAGCTCCCGGCCCGTGGTGGA
TATGGTCACCCTGATGTCCTTCTCTCCAGCTGAGATCCCAGTGCATGAAGTGGAGTGCTCCTATTCAACC
AGTAACAAGATGAAAGAAGGAGTTAATATCACAATCTGTTTCCAGATCAAGTCTCTCATCCCCCAGTTCC
AAGGCCGCCTGGTTGCCAATCTCACTTACACTCTGCAGCTGGATGGCCACCGGACCAGAAGACGGGGGTT
GTTCCCAGGAGGGAGACATGAACTCAGAAGGAATATAGCTGTCACCACCAGCATGTCATGCACTGACTTC
TCATTTCATTTCCCGGTATGTGTTCAAGACCTCATCTCCCCCATCAATGTTTCCCTGAATTTCTCTCTTT
GGGAGGAGGAAGGGACACCGAGGGACCAAAGGGCGCAGGGCAAGGACATACCGCCCATCCTGAGACCCTC
CCTGCACTCGGAAACCTGGGAGATCCCTTTTGAGAAGAACTGTGGGGAGGACAAGAAGTGTGAGGCAAAC
TTGAGAGTGTCCTTCTCTCCTGCAAGATCCAGAGCCCTGCGTCTAACTGCTTTTGCCAGCCTCTCTGTGG
AGCTGAGCCTGAGTAACTTGGAAGAAGATGCTTACTGGGTCCAGCTGGACCTGCACTTCCCCCCGGGACT
CTCCTTCCGCAAGGTGGAGATGCTGAAGCCCCATAGCCAGATACCTGTGAGCTGCGAGGAGCTTCCTGAA
GAGTCCAGGCTTCTGTCCAGGGCATTATCTTGCAATGTGAGCTCTCCCATCTTCAAAGCAGGCCACTCGG
TTGCTCTGCAGATGATGTTTAATACACTGGTAAACAGCTCCTGGGGGGACTCGGTTGAATTGCACGCCAA
TGTGACCTGTAACAATGAGGACTCAGACCTCCTGGAGGACAACTCAGCCACTACCATCATCCCCATCCTG
TACCCCATCAACATCCTCATCCAGGACCAAGAAGACTCCACACTCTATGTCAGTTTCACCCCCAAAGGCC
CCAAGATCCACCAAGTCAAGCACATGTACCAGGTGAGGATCCAGCCTTCCATCCACGACCACAACATACC
CACCCTGGAGGCTGTGGTTGGGGTGCCACAGCCTCCCAGCGAGGGGCCCATCACACACCAGTGGAGCGTG
CAGATGGAGCCTCCCGTGCCCTGCCACTATGAGGATCTGGAGAGGCTCCCGGATGCAGCTGAGCCTTGTC
TCCCCGGAGCCCTGTTCCGCTGCCCTGTTGTCTTCAGGCAGGAGATCCTCGTCCAAGTGATCGGGACTCT
GGAGCTGGTGGGAGAGATCGAGGCCTCTTCCATGTTCAGCCTCTGCAGCTCCCTCTCCATCTCCTTCAAC
AGCAGCAAGCATTTCCACCTCTATGGCAGCAACGCCTCCCTGGCCCAGGTTGTCATGAAGGTTGACGTGG
TGTATGAGAAGCAGATGCTCTACCTCTACGTGCTGAGCGGCATCGGGGGGCTGCTGCTGCTGCTGCTCAT
TTTCATAGTGCTGTACAAGGTTGGTTTCTTCAAACGGAACCTGAAGGAGAAGATGGAGGCTGGCAGAGGT
GTCCCGAATGGAATCCCTGCAGAAGACTCTGAGCAGCTGGCATCTGGGCAAGAGGCTGGGGATCCCGGCT
GCCTGAAGCCCCTCCATGAGAAGGACTCTGAGA
Features (pLannotate 1.2.2; 20 found; start..end, strand, type, name):
    122..346     +  polyA_signal   bGH poly(A) signal: bovine growth hormone polyadenylation signal
    350..371     +  promoter       SV40 promoter (fragment): SV40 enhancer and early promoter
    392..820     +  rep_origin     f1 ori (sequence partly withheld): f1 bacteriophage origin of replication; arrow indicates direction of (+) strand synthesis
    834..1163    +  promoter       SV40 promoter: SV40 enhancer and early promoter
   1212..2237    +  CDS            HygR: aminoglycoside phosphotransferase from E. coli; aph(4)-Ia; confers resistance to hygromycin
   2247..2372    +  CDS            ble (fragment): BLE_KLEPN - Experimental evidence at protein level: Swiss-Prot protein existence level 1. Binding protein with a strong affinity to the bleomycin family of antibiotics. Binds to CL990; an antimitotic-antibiotic compound. From Klebsiella pneumoniae.
   2367..2488    +  polyA_signal   SV40 poly(A) signal: SV40 polyadenylation signal
   2561..2577    -  protein_bind   lac operator: The lac repressor binds to the lac operator to inhibit transcription in E. coli. This inhibition can be relieved by adding lactose or isopropyl-β-D-thiogalactopyranoside (IPTG). lac repressor encoded by lacI
   2585..2615    -  promoter       lac promoter: promoter for the E. coli lac operon
   2630..2651    -  protein_bind   CAP binding site: CAP binding activates transcription in the presence of cAMP. E. coli catabolite activator protein
   2664..2756    -  CDS            lacI (fragment): lac repressor; lacI; The lac repressor binds to the lac operator to inhibit transcription in E. coli. This inhibition can be relieved by adding lactose or isopropyl-β-D-thiogalactopyranoside (IPTG).
   2939..3527    -  rep_origin     ori: high-copy-number ColE1/pMB1/pBR322/pUC origin of replication
   3698..4558    -  CDS            AmpR: β-lactamase; bla; confers resistance to ampicillin, carbenicillin, and related antibiotics
   4559..4663    -  promoter       AmpR promoter: bla
   4722..4774    -  misc_feature   bom (fragment): basis of mobility region from pBR322
   4929..5308    +  enhancer       CMV enhancer: human cytomegalovirus immediate early enhancer
   5309..5512    +  promoter       CMV promoter: human cytomegalovirus (CMV) immediate early promoter
   5508..5541    +  LTR            5' LTR (truncated) (fragment): truncated 5' long terminal repeat (LTR) from HIV-1
   5557..5575    +  promoter       T7 promoter: promoter for bacteriophage T7 RNA polymerase
   6956..7672    +  CDS            mEGFP: mEGFP is a basic (constitutively fluorescent) green fluorescent protein published in 2002, derived from Aequorea victoria. It has moderate acid sensitivity.
