[The description below was written by a language model from this plasmid's Addgene catalogue record and pLannotate feature annotations shown in this document.]
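Description:
aLL-EGFP is a mammalian expression plasmid built on the pcDNA3.1/hygro(-) backbone that encodes full-length human integrin subunit alpha L (ITGAL, also known as CD11A, the alpha chain of LFA-1) with a green fluorescent protein inserted internally in the beta-propeller domain. According to the record, it is the variant of the aL-EGFP construct that carries a 4-amino-acid linker at the fluorescent protein insertion. The roughly 4.3 kb insert was cloned between XbaI and NotI sites. It lies downstream of the CMV immediate-early enhancer and promoter, with a T7 promoter just ahead of the coding region, and transcripts are terminated by the bovine growth hormone polyadenylation signal.

The feature table annotates only the fluorescent protein within the insert, calling it mEGFP. Its position well inside the expression cassette fits an internal rather than terminal fusion, but the integrin coding sequence itself is not annotated. The catalogue lists "tension sensor module" in the tag field, yet no element other than the GFP is annotated, so that entry cannot be confirmed from the features.

In E. coli the plasmid replicates from a high-copy ColE1/pUC-type origin and is selected with ampicillin through the β-lactamase gene. An f1 origin is also present. For stable mammalian lines, an SV40 early promoter drives the hygromycin resistance gene, followed by the SV40 poly(A) signal. Short fragments annotated as ble, lacI, bom and an HIV-1 LTR are probably backbone remnants or incidental matches. The associated study examined LFA-1 orientation relative to actin flow in migrating leukocytes, which suggests the construct is used to image the integrin with a constrained fluorescent reporter.
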