Addgene plasmid #103880: aLL-EGFP
Purpose: aL-EGFP with 4aa linker
Depositing lab: Timothy Springer. Depositing organization: Boston Children's Hospital. Publication: Direction of actin flow dictates integrin LFA-1 orientation during leukocyte migration. Nordenfelt P, Moore TI, Mehta SB, Kalappurakkal JM, Swaminathan V, Koga N, Lambert TJ, Baker D, Waters JC, Oldenbourg R, Tani T, Mayor S, Waterman CM, Springer TA. Nat Commun. 2017 Dec 11;8(1):2047. doi: 10.1038/s41467-017-01848-y. PubMed 29229906.
Backbone
  Vector backbone: pcDNA3.1/hygro(-)
  Backbone size w/o insert (bp): 5400
  Selectable markers: Hygromycin
Growth in bacteria
  Bacterial resistance: Ampicillin, 100 μg/mL
  Growth temperature: 37°C
  Growth strain: DH5alpha
  Copy number: Unknown
Gene/Insert
  Gene/Insert name: full-length human aL with EGFP in betapropeller (alt names: aL-EGFP with 4aa linker; aLL-EGFP; integrin subunit alpha L)
  Species: H. sapiens (human)
  Insert size (bp): 4300
  Entrez Gene: ITGAL (a.k.a. CD11A, LFA-1, LFA1A)
  Tag / fusion protein: tension sensor module
  Cloning method: Restriction Enzyme; 5′ cloning site XbaI (unknown if destroyed); 3′ cloning site NotI (unknown if destroyed)
  Sequencing primers: 5′ T7; 3′ T7
Terms and licenses: Academic/Nonprofit Terms; Industry Terms: Not Available to Industry
How to cite: aLL-EGFP was a gift from Timothy Springer (Addgene plasmid # 103880 ; http://n2t.net/addgene:103880 ; RRID:Addgene_103880)
